>Addgene plasmid #35000 | Nurr1 | depositor full sequence | sequence record 42519 | Nurr1 sequence 8838 bps
CAGGTGGCACTTTTCGGGGAAATGTGCGCGGAACCCCTATTTGTTTATTTTTCTAAATACATTCAAATAT
GTATCCGCTCATGAGACAATAACCCTGATAAATGCTTCAATAATATTGAAAAAGGAAGAGTATGAGTATT
CAACATTTCCGTGTCGCCCTTATTCCCTTTTTTGCGGCATTTTGCCTTCCTGTTTTTGCTCACCCAGAAA
CGCTGGTGAAAGTAAAAGATGCTGAAGATCAGTTGGGTGCACGAGTGGGTTACATCGAACTGGATCTCAA
CAGCGGTAAGATCCTTGAGAGTTTTCGCCCCGAAGAACGTTTTCCAATGATGAGCACTTTTAAAGTTCTG
CTATGTGGCGCGGTATTATCCCGTATTGACGCCGGGCAAGAGCAACTCGGTCGCCGCATACACTATTCTC
AGAATGACTTGGTTGAGTACTCACCAGTCACAGAAAAGCATCTTACGGATGGCATGACAGTAAGAGAATT
ATGCAGTGCTGCCATAACCATGAGTGATAACACTGCGGCCAACTTACTTCTGACAACGATCGGAGGACCG
AAGGAGCTAACCGCTTTTTTGCACAACATGGGGGATCATGTAACTCGCCTTGATCGTTGGGAACCGGAGC
TGAATGAAGCCATACCAAACGACGAGCGTGACACCACGATGCCTGTAGCAATGGCAACAACGTTGCGCAA
ACTATTAACTGGCGAACTACTTACTCTAGCTTCCCGGCAACAATTAATAGACTGGATGGAGGCGGATAAA
GTTGCAGGACCACTTCTGCGCTCGGCCCTTCCGGCTGGCTGGTTTATTGCTGATAAATCTGGAGCCGGTG
AGCGTGGGTCTCGCGGTATCATTGCAGCACTGGGGCCAGATGGTAAGCCCTCCCGTATCGTAGTTATCTA
CACGACGGGGAGTCAGGCAACTATGGATGAACGAAATAGACAGATCGCTGAGATAGGTGCCTCACTGATT
AAGCATTGGTAACTGTCAGACCAAGTTTACTCATATATACTTTAGATTGATTTAAAACTTCATTTTTAAT
TTAAAAGGATCTAGGTGAAGATCCTTTTTGATAATCTCATGACCAAAATCCCTTAACGTGAGTTTTCGTT
CCACTGAGCGTCAGACCCCGTAGAAAAGATCAAAGGATCTTCTTGAGATCCTTTTTTTCTGCGCGTAATC
TGCTGCTTGCAAACAAAAAAACCACCGCTACCAGCGGTGGTTTGTTTGCCGGATCAAGAGCTACCAACTC
TTTTTCCGAAGGTAACTGGCTTCAGCAGAGCGCAGATACCAAATACTGTCCTTCTAGTGTAGCCGTAGTT
AGGCCACCACTTCAAGAACTCTGTAGCACCGCCTACATACCTCGCTCTGCTAATCCTGTTACCAGTGGCT
GCTGCCAGTGGCGATAAGTCGTGTCTTACCGGGTTGGACTCAAGACGATAGTTACCGGATAAGGCGCAGC
GGTCGGGCTGAACGGGGGGTTCGTGCACACAGCCCAGCTTGGAGCGAACGACCTACACCGAACTGAGATA
CCTACAGCGTGAGCTATGAGAAAGCGCCACGCTTCCCGAAGGGAGAAAGGCGGACAGGTATCCGGTAAGC
GGCAGGGTCGGAACAGGAGAGCGCACGAGGGAGCTTCCAGGGGGAAACGCCTGGTATCTTTATAGTCCTG
TCGGGTTTCGCCACCTCTGACTTGAGCGTCGATTTTTGTGATGCTCGTCAGGGGGGCGGAGCCTATGGAA
AAACGCCAGCAACGCGGCCTTTTTACGGTTCCTGGCCTTTTGCTGGCCTTTTGCTCACATGTTCTTTCCT
GCGTTATCCCCTGATTCTGTGGATAACCGTATTACCGCCTTTGAGTGAGCTGATACCGCTCGCCGCAGCC
GAACGACCGAGCGCAGCGAGTCAGTGAGCGAGGAAGCGGAAGAGCGCCCAATACGCAAACCGCCTCTCCC
CGCGCGTTGGCCGATTCATTAATGCAGCTGGCACGACAGGTTTCCCGACTGGAAAGCGGGCAGTGAGCGC
AACGCAATTAATGTGAGTTAGCTCACTCATTAGGCACCCCAGGCTTTACACTTTATGCTTCCGGCTCGTA
TGTTGTGTGGAATTGTGAGCGGATAACAATTTCACACAGGAAACAGCTATGACCATGATTACGCCAAGCG
CGCAATTAACCCTCACTAAAGGGAACAAAAGCTGGAGCTGCAAGCTTGGCCATTGCATACGTTGTATCCA
TATCATAATATGTACATTTATATTGGCTCATGTCCAACATTACCGCCATGTTGACATTGATTATTGACTA
GTTATTAATAGTAATCAATTACGGGGTCATTAGTTCATAGCCCATATATGGAGTTCCGCGTTACATAACT
TACGGTAAATGGCCCGCCTGGCTGACCGCCCAACGACCCCCGCCCATTGACGTCAATAATGACGTATGTT
CCCATAGTAACGCCAATAGGGACTTTCCATTGACGTCAATGGGTGGAGTATTTACGGTAAACTGCCCACT
TGGCAGTACATCAAGTGTATCATATGCCAAGTACGCCCCCTATTGACGTCAATGACGGTAAATGGCCCGC
CTGGCATTATGCCCAGTACATGACCTTATGGGACTTTCCTACTTGGCAGTACATCTACGTATTAGTCATC
GCTATTACCATGGTGATGCGGTTTTGGCAGTACATCAATGGGCGTGGATAGCGGTTTGACTCACGGGGAT
TTCCAAGTCTCCACCCCATTGACGTCAATGGGAGTTTGTTTTGGCACCAAAATCAACGGGACTTTCCAAA
ATGTCGTAACAACTCCGCCCCATTGACGCAAATGGGCGGTAGGCGTGTACGGTGGGAGGTCTATATAAGC
AGAGCTCGTTTAGTGAACCGGGGTCTCTCTGGTTAGACCAGATCTGAGCCTGGGAGCTCTCTGGCTAACT
AGGGAACCCACTGCTTAAGCCTCAATAAAGCTTGCCTTGAGTGCTTCAAGTAGTGTGTGCCCGTCTGTTG
TGTGACTCTGGTAACTAGAGATCCCTCAGACCCTTTTAGTCAGTGTGGAAAATCTCTAGCAGTGGCGCCC
GAACAGGGACCTGAAAGCGAAAGGGAAACCAGAGCTCTCTCGACGCAGGACTCGGCTTGCTGAAGCGCGC
ACGGCAAGAGGCGAGGGGCGGCGACTGGTGAGTACGCCAAAAATTTTGACTAGCGGAGGCTAGAAGGAGA
GAGATGGGTGCGAGAGCGTCAGTATTAAGCGGGGGAGAATTAGATCGCGATGGGAAAAAATTCGGTTAAG
GCCAGGGGGAAAGAAAAAATATAAATTAAAACATATAGTATGGGCAAGCAGGGAGCTAGAACGATTCGCA
GTTAATCCTGGCCTGTTAGAAACATCAGAAGGCTGTAGACAAATACTGGGACAGCTACAACCATCCCTTC
AGACAGGATCAGAAGAACTTAGATCATTATATAATACAGTAGCAACCCTCTATTGTGTGCATCAAAGGAT
AGAGATAAAAGACACCAAGGAAGCTTTAGACAAGATAGAGGAAGAGCAAAACAAAAGTAAGACCACCGCA
CAGCAAGCGGCCGCTGATCTTCAGACCTGGAGGAGGAGATATGAGGGACAATTGGAGAAGTGAATTATAT
AAATATAAAGTAGTAAAAATTGAACCATTAGGAGTAGCACCCACCAAGGCAAAGAGAAGAGTGGTGCAGA
GAGAAAAAAGAGCAGTGGGAATAGGAGCTTTGTTCCTTGGGTTCTTGGGAGCAGCAGGAAGCACTATGGG
CGCAGCCTCAATGACGCTGACGGTACAGGCCAGACAATTATTGTCTGGTATAGTGCAGCAGCAGAACAAT
TTGCTGAGGGCTATTGAGGCGCAACAGCATCTGTTGCAACTCACAGTCTGGGGCATCAAGCAGCTCCAGG
CAAGAATCCTGGCTGTGGAAAGATACCTAAAGGATCAACAGCTCCTGGGGATTTGGGGTTGCTCTGGAAA
ACTCATTTGCACCACTGCTGTGCCTTGGAATGCTAGTTGGAGTAATAAATCTCTGGAACAGATTTGGAAT
CACACGACCTGGATGGAGTGGGACAGAGAAATTAACAATTACACAAGCTTAATACACTCCTTAATTGAAG
AATCGCAAAACCAGCAAGAAAAGAATGAACAAGAATTATTGGAATTAGATAAATGGGCAAGTTTGTGGAA
TTGGTTTAACATAACAAATTGGCTGTGGTATATAAAATTATTCATAATGATAGTAGGAGGCTTGGTAGGT
TTAAGAATAGTTTTTGCTGTACTTTCTATAGTGAATAGAGTTAGGCAGGGATATTCACCATTATCGTTTC
AGACCCACCTCCCAACCCCGAGGGGACCCGACAGGCCCGAAGGAATAGAAGAAGAAGGTGGAGAGAGAGA
CAGAGACAGATCCATTCGATTAGTGAACGGATCTCGACGGTATCGGTTAACTTTTAAAAGAAAAGGGGGG
ATTGGGGGGTACAGTGCAGGGGAAAGAATAGTAGACATAATAGCAACAGACATACAAACTAAAGAATTAC
AAAAACAAATTACAAAAATTCAAAATTTTATCGATCACGAGACTAGCCTCGAGAAGCTTGATATCGAATT
CCCACGGGGTTGGGGTTGCGCCTTTTCCAAGGCAGCCCTGGGTTTGCGCAGGGACGCGGCTGCTCTGGGC
GTGGTTCCGGGAAACGCAGCGGCGCCGACCCTGGGTCTCGCACATTCTTCACGTCCGTTCGCAGCGTCAC
CCGGATCTTCGCCGCTACCCTTGTGGGCCCCCCGGCGACGCTTCCTGCTCCGCCCCTAAGTCGGGAAGGT
TCCTTGCGGTTCGCGGCGTGCCGGACGTGACAAACGGAAGCCGCACGTCTCACTAGTACCCTCGCAGACG
GACAGCGCCAGGGAGCAATGGCAGCGCGCCGACCGCGATGGGCTGTGGCCAATAGCGGCTGCTCAGCGGG
GCGCGCCGAGAGCAGCGGCCGGGAAGGGGCGGTGCGGGAGGCGGGGTGTGGGGCGGTAGTGTGGGCCCTG
TTCCTGCCCGCGCGGTGTTCCGCATTCTGCAAGCCTCCGGAGCGCACGTCGGCAGTCGGCTCCCTCGTTG
ACCGAATCACCGACCTCTCTCCCCAGGGGGATCCATGCCTTGTGTTCAGGCGCAGTATGGGTCCTCGCCT
CAAGGAGCCAGCCCCGCTTCTCAGAGCTACAGTTACCACTCTTCGGGAGAATACAGCTCCGATTTCTTAA
CTCCAGAGTTTGTCAAGTTTAGCATGGACCTCACCAACACTGAAATTACTGCCACCACTTCTCTCCCCAG
CTTCAGTACCTTTATGGACAACTACAGCACAGGCTACGACGTCAAGCCACCTTGCTTGTACCAAATGCCC
CTGTCCGGACAGCAGTCCTCCATTAAGGTAGAAGACATTCAGATGCACAACTACCAGCAACACAGCCACC
TGCCCCCTCAGTCCGAGGAGATGATGCCACACAGCGGGTCGGTTTACTACAAGCCCTCTTCGCCCCCGAC
ACCCAGCACCCCGAGCTTCCAGGTGCAGCATAGCCCGATGTGGGACGATCCGGGCTCCCTTCACAACTTC
CACCAGAACTACGTGGCCACTACGCATATGATCGAGCAGAGGAAGACACCTGTCTCCCGCCTGTCACTCT
TCTCCTTTAAGCAGTCGCCCCCGGGCACTCCTGTGTCTAGCTGCCAGATGCGCTTCGACGGGCCTCTGCA
CGTCCCCATGAACCCGGAGCCCGCGGGCAGCCACCACGTAGTGGATGGGCAGACCTTCGCCGTGCCCAAC
CCCATTCGCAAGCCGGCATCCATGGGCTTCCCGGGCCTGCAGATCGGCCACGCATCGCAGTTGCTTGACA
CGCAGGTGCCCTCGCCGCCGTCCCGGGGCTCTCCCTCCAATGAGGGTCTGTGCGCTGTTTGCGGTGACAA
CGCGGCCTGTCAGCACTACGGTGTTCGCACTTGTGAGGGCTGCAAAGGTTTCTTTAAGCGCACGGTGCAA
AAAAACGCGAAATATGTGTGTTTAGCAAATAAAAACTGCCCAGTGGACAAGCGCCGCCGAAATCGTTGTC
AGTACTGTCGGTTTCAGAAGTGCCTAGCTGTTGGGATGGTTAAAGAAGTGGTTCGCACGGACAGTTTAAA
AGGCCGGAGAGGTCGTTTACCCTCGAAGCCGAAGAGCCCACAGGATCCCTCTCCCCCCTCACCTCCGGTG
AGTCTGATCAGTGCCCTCGTCAGAGCCCACGTCGATTCCAATCCGGCAATGACCAGCCTGGACTATTCCA
GGTTCCAGGCAAACCCTGACTATCAGATGAGTGGAGATGATACCCAACATATCCAGCAGTTCTACGATCT
CCTGACCGGCTCTATGGAGATCATCAGAGGGTGGGCAGAGAAGATCCCTGGCTTTGCTGACCTGCCCAAA
GCCGACCAGGACCTGCTTTTTGAATCAGCTTTCTTAGAATTATTTGTTCTGCGCTTAGCATACAGGTCCA
ACCCAGTGGAGGGTAAACTCATCTTTTGCAATGGGGTGGTCTTGCACAGGTTGCAATGCGTGCGTGGCTT
TGGGGAATGGATTGATTCCATTGTTGAATTCTCCTCCAACTTGCAGAATATGAACATCGACATTTCTGCC
TTCTCCTGCATTGCTGCCCTGGCTATGGTCACAGAGAGACACGGGCTCAAGGAACCCAAGAGAGTGGAAG
AGCTACAAAACAAAATTGTAAATTGTCTTAAAGACCATGTGACTTTCAATAATGGGGGTTTGAACCGACC
CAACTACCTGTCTAAACTGTTGGGGAAGCTGCCAGAACTCCGCACCCTTTGCACACAGGGCCTCCAGCGC
ATTTTCTACCTGAAATTGGAAGACTTGGTACCACCACCAGCAATAATTGACAAACTTTTCCTGGACACCT
TACCTTTCTAAGTCGACAATCAACCTCTGGATTACAAAATTTGTGAAAGATTGACTGGTATTCTTAACTA
TGTTGCTCCTTTTACGCTATGTGGATACGCTGCTTTAATGCCTTTGTATCATGCTATTGCTTCCCGTATG
GCTTTCATTTTCTCCTCCTTGTATAAATCCTGGTTGCTGTCTCTTTATGAGGAGTTGTGGCCCGTTGTCA
GGCAACGTGGCGTGGTGTGCACTGTGTTTGCTGACGCAACCCCCACTGGTTGGGGCATTGCCACCACCTG
TCAGCTCCTTTCCGGGACTTTCGCTTTCCCCCTCCCTATTGCCACGGCGGAACTCATCGCCGCCTGCCTT
GCCCGCTGCTGGACAGGGGCTCGGCTGTTGGGCACTGACAATTCCGTGGTGTTGTCGGGGAAGCTGACGT
CCTTTCCATGGCTGCTCGCCTGTGTTGCCACCTGGATTCTGCGCGGGACGTCCTTCTGCTACGTCCCTTC
GGCCCTCAATCCAGCGGACCTTCCTTCCCGCGGCCTGCTGCCGGCTCTAGAGCCTCTTCCGCGTCTTCGC
CTTCCCGGGTCGAGCTCGGTACCTTTAAGACCAATGACTTACAAGGCAGCTGTAGATCTTAGCCACTTTT
TAAAAGAAAAGGGGGGACTGGAAGGGCTAATTCACTCCCAACGAAGACAAGATCTGCTTTTTGCTTGTAC
TGGGTCTCTCTGGTTAGACCAGATCTGAGCCTGGGAGCTCTCTGGCTAACTAGGGAACCCACTGCTTAAG
CCTCAATAAAGCTTGCCTTGAGTGCTTCAAGTAGTGTGTGCCCGTCTGTTGTGTGACTCTGGTAACTAGA
GATCCCTCAGACCCTTTTAGTCAGTGTGGAAAATCTCTAGCAGTAGTAGTTCATGTCATCTTATTATTCA
GTATTTATAACTTGCAAAGAAATGAATATCAGAGAGTGAGAGGAACTTGTTTATTGCAGCTTATAATGGT
TACAAATAAAGCAATAGCATCACAAATTTCACAAATAAAGCATTTTTTTCACTGCATTCTAGTTGTGGTT
TGTCCAAACTCATCAATGTATCTTATCATGTCTGGCTCTAGCTATCCCGCCCCTAACTCCGCCCAGTTCC
GCCCATTCTCCGCCCCATGGCTGACTAATTTTTTTTATTTATGCAGAGGCCGAGGCCGCCTCGGCCTCTG
AGCTATTCCAGAAGTAGTGAGGAGGCTTTTTTGGAGGCCTAGGCTTTTGCGTCGAGACGTACCCAATTCG
CCCTATAGTGAGTCGTATTACGCGCGCTCACTGGCCGTCGTTTTACAACGTCGTGACTGGGAAAACCCTG
GCGTTACCCAACTTAATCGCCTTGCAGCACATCCCCCTTTCGCCAGCTGGCGTAATAGCGAAGAGGCCCG
CACCGATCGCCCTTCCCAACAGTTGCGCAGCCTGAATGGCGAATGGCGCG
[124 nt withheld, positions 8381-8504]
C
[91 nt withheld, positions 8506-8596]
A
[49 nt withheld, positions 8598-8646]
CCTTTGACGTTGGAGTCCACGTTCTTT
[37 nt withheld, positions 8674-8710]
ACCCTATCTCGGTCTATTCTTTTGATTTATAAGGGATTTTGCCGATTTCGGCCTATTGGTTAAAAAATGA
GCTGATTTAACAAAAATTTAACGCGAATTTTAACAAAATATTAACGTTTACAATTTCC
Features (pLannotate 1.2.2; 27 found; start..end, strand, type, name):
     27..131     +  promoter       AmpR promoter: bla
    132..992     +  CDS            AmpR: β-lactamase; bla; confers resistance to ampicillin, carbenicillin, and related antibiotics
   1163..1751    +  rep_origin     ori: high-copy-number ColE1/pMB1/pBR322/pUC origin of replication
   1934..2026    +  CDS            lacI (fragment): lac repressor; lacI; The lac repressor binds to the lac operator to inhibit transcription in E. coli. This inhibition can be relieved by adding lactose or isopropyl-β-D-thiogalactopyranoside (IPTG).
   2039..2060    +  protein_bind   CAP binding site: CAP binding activates transcription in the presence of cAMP. E. coli catabolite activator protein
   2075..2105    +  promoter       lac promoter: promoter for the E. coli lac operon
   2113..2129    +  protein_bind   lac operator: The lac repressor binds to the lac operator to inhibit transcription in E. coli. This inhibition can be relieved by adding lactose or isopropyl-β-D-thiogalactopyranoside (IPTG). lac repressor encoded by lacI
   2174..2192    +  promoter       T3 promoter: promoter for bacteriophage T3 RNA polymerase
   2293..2672    +  enhancer       CMV enhancer: human cytomegalovirus immediate early enhancer
   2673..2876    +  promoter       CMV promoter: human cytomegalovirus (CMV) immediate early promoter
   2891..3071    +  LTR            5' LTR (truncated): truncated 5' long terminal repeat (LTR) from HIV-1
   3115..3240    +  misc_feature   HIV-1 Ψ: packaging signal of human immunodeficiency virus type 1
   3224..3587    +  CDS            HIV-1 gag (fragment): gag protein from human immunodeficiency virus 1; gag
   3682..4018    +  ncRNA          RRE: Accession: RF00036 - HIV Rev response element
   4343..4443    +  CDS            Rev (fragment): human immunodeficiency virus 1 (HIV-1) Rev protein; rev; enhances nuclear export of unspliced and incompletely spliced viral mRNAs
   4462..4579    +  misc_feature   cPPT/CTS: central polypurine tract and central termination sequence of HIV-1
   4599..4622    -  misc_feature   MCS (fragment): pBluescript multiple cloning site
   4626..5136    +  promoter       hPGK promoter: human phosphoglycerate kinase 1 promoter
   5145..6938    +  CDS            Nr4a2: NR4A2_MOUSE - Also known as Nurr1. Experimental evidence at protein level: Swiss-Prot protein existence level 1. Transcriptional regulator which is important for the differentiation and maintenance of meso-diencephalic dopaminergic (mdDA) neurons during development. It is crucial for expression of a set of genes such as SLC6A3, SLC18A2, TH and DRD2 which are essential for development of mdDA neurons. From Mus musculus (Mouse).
   6948..7494    +  misc_feature   WPRE (fragment): woodchuck hepatitis virus posttranscriptional regulatory element
   7509..7577    +  CDS            nef (fragment): NEF_HV1Z2 - Experimental evidence at protein level: Swiss-Prot protein existence level 1. Extracellular Nef protein targets CD4(+) T-lymphocytes for apoptosis by interacting with CXCR4 surface receptors. From Human immunodeficiency virus type 1 group M subtype D (isolate Z2/CDC-Z34) (HIV-1).
   7579..7812    +  LTR            3' LTR (ΔU3): self-inactivating 3' long terminal repeat (LTR) from HIV-1
   7884..8005    +  polyA_signal   SV40 poly(A) signal: SV40 polyadenylation signal
   8024..8159    +  rep_origin     SV40 ori: SV40 origin of replication
   8192..8210    -  promoter       T7 promoter: promoter for bacteriophage T7 RNA polymerase
   8218..8373    +  CDS            lacZα (fragment): LacZα fragment of β-galactosidase; lacZ fragment
   8381..8836    +  rep_origin     f1 ori (sequence partly withheld): f1 bacteriophage origin of replication; arrow indicates direction of (+) strand synthesis
