[The description below was written by a language model from this plasmid's Addgene catalogue record and pLannotate feature annotations shown in this document.]
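Description:
Nurr1 is a third-generation-style, self-inactivating HIV-1 lentiviral transfer plasmid built on the pCCL-cppt-PGK-WPRE backbone for constitutive expression of mouse Nr4a2 (Nurr1) in mammalian cells. The full construct is 8,838 bp, consistent with a roughly 7 kb backbone carrying a ~1.8 kb insert cloned between BamHI and SalI sites. In bacteria it is maintained through a high-copy ColE1/pUC-type origin and selected with ampicillin via the β-lactamase gene. Remnants of a pBluescript-type scaffold are also present: lac promoter/operator elements, lacZα and lacI fragments, T3 and T7 promoters, and an f1 origin. An SV40 origin and SV40 polyadenylation signal lie downstream of the viral cassette.

The viral genome is transcribed in packaging cells from a CMV enhancer/promoter fused to a truncated 5' LTR, which makes genomic RNA production independent of Tat. It is followed by the Ψ packaging signal with a partial gag sequence, the Rev response element for nuclear export of unspliced RNA, and the cPPT/CTS, which improves nuclear import of the reverse-transcribed genome. The internal expression unit consists of the human PGK promoter driving the untagged Nr4a2 coding sequence, followed by a WPRE that enhances transcript stability and expression. The ΔU3 3' LTR eliminates LTR promoter activity after integration. No reporter or mammalian selection marker is annotated. Nr4a2 is a nuclear receptor transcription factor important for the differentiation and maintenance of midbrain dopaminergic neurons. The associated publication concerns direct conversion of human fibroblasts into dopaminergic neurons, which indicates use of this vector to deliver Nurr1 as a reprogramming factor.
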