Addgene plasmid #35000: Nurr1
Depositing lab: Malin Parmar. Depositing organization: Lund University. Publication: Direct conversion of human fibroblasts to dopaminergic neurons. Pfisterer U, Kirkeby A, Torper O, Wood J, Nelander J, Dufour A, Bjorklund A, Lindvall O, Jakobsson J, Parmar M. Proc Natl Acad Sci U S A. 2011 Jun 21;108(25):10343-8. Epub 2011 Jun 6. 10.1073/pnas.1105135108 PubMed 21646515.
Backbone
  Vector backbone: pCCL-cppt-PGK-WPRE
  Backbone manufacturer: Malin Parmar
  Backbone size w/o insert (bp): 7041
  Vector type: Mammalian Expression, Lentiviral
Growth in bacteria
  Bacterial resistance: Ampicillin, 100 μg/mL
  Growth temperature: 37°C
  Growth strain: Stbl3
  Copy number: Unknown
Gene/Insert
  Gene/Insert name: Nuclear receptor subfamily 4 group A member 2 (alt names: Nurr1; Nr4a2)
  Species: M. musculus (mouse)
  Insert size (bp): 1797
  GenBank ID: NT_039206.7
  Entrez Gene: Nr4a2 (a.k.a. HZF-3, NOT, Nurr1, RNR-1, TINOR, TINUR)
  Cloning method: Restriction Enzyme; 5′ cloning site BamHI (not destroyed); 3′ cloning site SalI (not destroyed)
  Sequencing primers: 5′ CGGTTTCAGAAGTGCCTAGC; 3′ CCTCTCCGGCCTTTTAAACT
Terms and licenses: Academic/Nonprofit Terms; Industry Terms: Not Available to Industry
How to cite: Nurr1 was a gift from Malin Parmar (Addgene plasmid # 35000 ; http://n2t.net/addgene:35000 ; RRID:Addgene_35000)
