>Addgene plasmid #35000 | Nurr1 | addgene partial sequence | sequence record 43821 | WPRE-R 5'-CATAGCGTAAAAGGAGCAACA-3'
TGTATCCAGAGGTTGATTGTCGACTTAGAAAGGTAAGGTGTCCAGGAAAAGTTTGTCAATTATTGCTGGT
GGTGGTACCAAGTCTTCCAATTTCAGGTAGAAAATGCGCTGGAGGCCCTGTGTGCAAAGGGTGCGGAGTT
CTGGCAGCTTCCCCAACAGTTTAGACAGGTAGTTGGGTCGGTTCAAACCCCCATTATTGAAAGTCACATG
GTCTTTAAGACAATTTACAATTTTGTTTTGTAGCTCTTCCACTCTCTTGGGTTCCTTGAGCCCGTGTCTC
TCTGTGACCATAGCCAGGGCAGCAATGCAGGAGAAGGCAGAAATGTCGATGTTCATATTCTGCAAGTTGG
AGGAGAATTCAACAATGGAATCAATCCATTCCCCAAAGCCACGCACGCATTGCAACCTGTGCAAGACCAC
CCCATTGCAAAAGATGAGTTTACCCTCCACTGGGTTGGACCTGTATGCTAAGCGCAGAACAAATAATTCT
AAGAAAGCTGATTCAAAAAGCAGGTCCTGGTCGGCTTTGGGCAGGTCAGCAAAGCCAGGGATCTTCTCTG
CCCACCCTCTGATGATCTCCATAGAGCCGGTCAGGAGATCGTAGAACTGCTGGATATGTTGGGTATCATC
TCCACTCATCTGATAGTCAGGGTTTGCCTGGAACCTGGAATAGTCCAGGCTGGTCATTGCCGGATTGGAA
TCGACGTGGGCTCTGACGAGGGCACTGATCAGACTCACCGGAGGTGAGGG
